Addgene plasmid #117620: pEPOR2KN0053
Purpose: Level2 MoClo construct, containing level1 plant expression cassettes for SpCas9-h(pICSL11023) and sgRNA_Methyltransferase {AT5G10620}(pEPOR1CB0083)
Depositing lab: Nicola Patron. Depositing organization: Earlham Institute. Publication: Comparison of efficiency and specificity of CRISPR-associated (Cas) nucleases in plants: An expanded toolkit for precision genome engineering. Raitskin O, Schudoma C, West A, Patron NJ. PLoS One. 2019 Feb 27;14(2):e0211598. doi: 10.1371/journal.pone.0211598. eCollection 2019. PubMed 30811422.
Backbone
  Vector backbone: pICSL4723
  Vector type: Plant Expression
Growth in bacteria
  Bacterial resistance: Kanamycin, 50 μg/mL
  Growth temperature: 37°C
  Growth strain: DH5alpha
  Copy number: High Copy
Gene/Insert
  Gene/Insert name: [35S:SpCas9-h(pICSL11023) ] +[AtU6-26:sgRNA]
  Species: Synthetic
  Cloning method: Restriction Enzyme; 5′ cloning site BpiI (destroyed during cloning); 3′ cloning site BpiI (destroyed during cloning)
Terms and licenses: Academic/Nonprofit Terms; Industry Terms: Not Available to Industry
Depositor comments: Please visit https://www.biorxiv.org/content/early/2018/09/20/422766 for BioRxiv preprint
How to cite: pEPOR2KN0053 was a gift from Nicola Patron (Addgene plasmid # 117620 ; http://n2t.net/addgene:117620 ; RRID:Addgene_117620)
