[The description below was written by a language model from this plasmid's Addgene catalogue record and pLannotate feature annotations shown in this document.]
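Description:
pEPOR2KN0053 is a Level 2 MoClo (Golden Gate) plant expression construct built in the pICSL4723 binary backbone, into which two Level 1 transcription units were assembled through BpiI sites that were destroyed during cloning. The sequenced plasmid is about 11.1 kb. Its backbone carries nopaline-type left and right T-DNA border repeats flanking the payload. It also has a high-copy ColE1/pUC-type origin for propagation in E. coli and the pVS1 replication and stability functions (oriV, RepA, StaA), which maintain such vectors in Agrobacterium. Selection in bacteria is by kanamycin, through an aminoglycoside phosphotransferase gene driven by the bla promoter. No plant selectable marker cassette is annotated within the T-DNA.

The first cassette expresses a Streptococcus pyogenes Cas9 coding sequence (the SpCas9-h version from pICSL11023). It is driven by an enhanced CaMV 35S promoter with a duplicated enhancer, followed by the TMV Ω translational leader. The feature table also places an EYFP coding sequence immediately downstream of Cas9 and before the NOS terminator. This layout suggests a C-terminal fluorescent fusion for monitoring nuclease expression, although the catalogue entry does not mention it. The second cassette is described as an AtU6-26 Pol III promoter driving a single guide RNA against the Arabidopsis methyltransferase gene AT5G10620. Only the SpCas9 guide RNA scaffold is annotated there, and the U6 promoter and spacer were not detected by the automated annotation.

The plasmid comes from a study comparing the efficiency and specificity of different Cas nucleases in plants. In that context it delivers the nuclease and guide together for targeted mutagenesis at this locus.
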