Features (pLannotate 1.2.2; 15 found; start..end, strand, type, name):
    127..803     +  promoter       CaMV 35S promoter (enhanced): cauliflower mosaic virus 35S promoter with a duplicated enhancer region
    828..881     +  misc_feature   TMV Ω: translational enhancer from the tobacco mosaic virus 5'-leader sequence (Gallie et al., 1988)
    890..4993    +  CDS            cas9: CAS9_STRP1 - Also known as csn1 From Streptococcus pyogenes serotype M1.
   5033..5749    +  CDS            EYFP: EYFP is a basic (constitutively fluorescent) green/yellow fluorescent protein published in 1996, derived from Aequorea victoria. It is reported to be a very rapidly-maturing weak dimer with high acid sensitivity.
   5765..6017    +  terminator     NOS terminator: nopaline synthase terminator and poly(A) signal
   6270..6345    +  misc_RNA       gRNA scaffold: guide RNA scaffold for the Streptococcus pyogenes CRISPR/Cas9 system
   6357..6378    -  protein_bind   attB2 (fragment): mutant version of attB; recombination site for the Gateway® BP reaction BP Clonase™
   6450..6474    +  misc_feature   RB T-DNA repeat: right border repeat from nopaline C58 T-DNA
   6783..7412    +  CDS            pVS1 StaA: stability protein from the Pseudomonas plasmid pVS1 (Heeb et al., 2000)
   7841..8914    +  CDS            pVS1 RepA: replication protein from the Pseudomonas plasmid pVS1 (Heeb et al., 2000)
   8980..9174    +  rep_origin     pVS1 oriV: origin of replication for the Pseudomonas plasmid pVS1 (Heeb et al., 2000)
   9236..9340    +  promoter       AmpR promoter: bla
   9341..10135   +  CDS            KanR: aminoglycoside phosphotransferase; aphA-3; confers resistance to kanamycin
  10306..10894   +  rep_origin     ori: high-copy-number ColE1/pMB1/pBR322/pUC origin of replication
  11030..11054   +  misc_feature   LB T-DNA repeat: left border repeat from nopaline C58 T-DNA
>Addgene plasmid #117620 | pEPOR2KN0053 | addgene full sequence | sequence record 228357 | Addgene NGS Result
GAACACTCTGTGCCGATGTATCACCTCTCGCAAGAATTCAAGCTTGGAGGTCAACATGGTGGAGCACGAC
ACTCTGGTCTACTCCAAAAATGTCAAAGATACAGTCTCAGAAGATCAAAGGGCTATTGAGACTTTTCAAC
AAAGGATAATTTCGGGAAACCTCCTCGGATTCCATTGCCCAGCTATCTGTCACTTCATCGAAAGGACAGT
AGAAAAGGAAGGTGGCTCCTACAAATGCCATCATTGCGATAAAGGAAAGGCTATCATTCAAGATCTCTCT
GCCGACAGTGGTCCCAAAGATGGACCCCCACCCACGAGGAGCATCGTGGAAAAAGAAGAGGTTCCAACCA
CGTCTACAAAGCAAGTGGATTGATGTGATAACATGGTGGAGCACGACACTCTGGTCTACTCCAAAAATGT
CAAAGATACAGTCTCAGAAGATCAAAGGGCTATTGAGACTTTTCAACAAAGGATAATTTCGGGAAACCTC
CTCGGATTCCATTGCCCAGCTATCTGTCACTTCATCGAAAGGACAGTAGAAAAGGAAGGTGGCTCCTACA
AATGCCATCATTGCGATAAAGGAAAGGCTATCATTCAAGATCTCTCTGCCGACAGTGGTCCCAAAGATGG
ACCCCCACCCACGAGGAGCATCGTGGAAAAAGAAGAGGTTCCAACCACGTCTACAAAGCAAGTGGATTGA
TGTGACATCTCCACTGACGTAAGGGATGACGCACAATCCCACTATCCTTCGCAAGACCCTTCCTCTATAT
AAGGAAGTTCATTTCATTTGGAGAGGACACGCTCGAGTATAAGAGCTCATTTTTACAACAATTACCAACA
ACAACAAACAACAAACAACATTACAATTACATTTACAATTATCGATACAATGGACAAGAAGTACTCCATT
GGGCTCGATATCGGCACAAACAGCGTCGGCTGGGCCGTCATTACGGACGAGTACAAGGTGCCGAGCAAAA
AATTCAAAGTTCTGGGCAATACCGATCGCCACAGCATAAAGAAGAACCTCATTGGCGCCCTCCTGTTCGA
CTCCGGGGAGACGGCCGAAGCCACGCGGCTCAAAAGAACAGCACGGCGCAGATATACCCGCAGAAAGAAT
CGGATCTGCTACCTGCAGGAGATCTTTAGTAATGAGATGGCTAAGGTGGATGACTCTTTCTTCCATAGGC
TGGAGGAGTCCTTTTTGGTGGAGGAGGATAAAAAGCACGAGCGCCACCCAATCTTTGGCAATATCGTGGA
CGAGGTGGCGTACCATGAAAAGTACCCAACCATATATCATCTGAGGAAGAAGCTTGTAGACAGTACTGAT
AAGGCTGACTTGCGGTTGATCTATCTCGCGCTGGCGCATATGATCAAATTTCGGGGACACTTCCTCATCG
AGGGGGACCTGAACCCAGACAACAGCGATGTCGACAAACTCTTTATCCAACTGGTTCAGACTTACAATCA
GCTTTTCGAAGAGAACCCGATCAACGCATCCGGAGTTGACGCCAAAGCAATCCTGAGCGCTAGGCTGTCC
AAATCCCGGCGGCTCGAAAACCTCATCGCACAGCTCCCTGGGGAGAAGAAGAACGGCCTGTTTGGTAATC
TTATCGCCCTGTCACTCGGGCTGACCCCCAACTTTAAATCTAACTTCGACCTGGCCGAAGATGCCAAGCT
TCAACTGAGCAAAGACACCTACGATGATGATCTCGACAATCTGCTGGCCCAGATCGGCGACCAGTACGCA
GACCTTTTTTTGGCGGCAAAGAACCTGTCAGACGCCATTCTGCTGAGTGATATTCTGCGAGTGAACACGG
AGATCACCAAAGCTCCGCTGAGCGCTAGTATGATCAAGCGCTATGATGAGCACCACCAAGACTTGACTTT
GCTGAAGGCCCTTGTCAGACAGCAACTGCCTGAGAAGTACAAGGAAATTTTCTTCGATCAGTCTAAAAAT
GGCTACGCCGGATACATTGACGGCGGAGCAAGCCAGGAGGAATTTTACAAATTTATTAAGCCCATCTTGG
AAAAAATGGACGGCACCGAGGAGCTGCTGGTAAAGCTTAACAGAGAAGATCTGTTGCGCAAACAGCGCAC
TTTCGACAATGGAAGCATCCCCCACCAGATTCACCTGGGCGAACTGCACGCTATCCTCAGGCGGCAAGAG
GATTTCTACCCCTTTTTGAAAGATAACAGGGAAAAGATTGAGAAAATCCTCACATTTCGGATACCCTACT
ATGTAGGCCCCCTCGCCCGGGGAAATTCCAGATTCGCGTGGATGACTCGCAAATCAGAAGAGACTATCAC
TCCCTGGAACTTCGAGGAAGTCGTGGATAAGGGGGCCTCTGCCCAGTCCTTCATCGAAAGGATGACTAAC
TTTGATAAAAATCTGCCTAACGAAAAGGTGCTTCCTAAACACTCTCTGCTGTACGAGTACTTCACAGTTT
ATAACGAGCTCACCAAGGTCAAATACGTCACAGAAGGGATGAGAAAGCCAGCATTCCTGTCTGGAGAGCA
GAAGAAAGCTATCGTGGACCTCCTCTTCAAGACGAACCGGAAAGTTACCGTGAAACAGCTCAAAGAAGAT
TATTTCAAAAAGATTGAATGTTTCGACTCTGTTGAAATCAGCGGAGTGGAGGATCGCTTCAACGCATCCC
TGGGAACGTATCACGATCTCCTGAAAATCATTAAAGACAAGGACTTCCTGGACAATGAGGAGAACGAGGA
CATTCTTGAGGACATTGTCCTCACCCTTACGTTGTTTGAAGATAGGGAGATGATTGAAGAACGCTTGAAA
ACTTACGCTCATCTCTTCGACGACAAAGTCATGAAACAGCTCAAGAGGCGCCGATATACAGGATGGGGGC
GGCTGTCAAGAAAACTGATCAATGGGATCCGAGACAAGCAGAGTGGAAAGACAATCCTGGATTTTCTTAA
GTCCGATGGATTTGCCAACCGGAACTTCATGCAGTTGATCCATGATGACTCTCTCACCTTTAAGGAGGAC
ATCCAGAAAGCACAAGTTTCTGGCCAGGGGGACAGTCTCCACGAGCACATCGCTAATCTTGCAGGTAGCC
CAGCTATCAAAAAGGGAATACTGCAGACCGTTAAGGTCGTGGATGAACTCGTCAAAGTAATGGGAAGGCA
TAAGCCCGAGAATATCGTTATCGAGATGGCCCGAGAGAACCAAACTACCCAGAAGGGACAGAAGAACAGT
AGGGAAAGGATGAAGAGGATTGAAGAGGGTATAAAAGAACTGGGGTCCCAAATCCTTAAGGAACACCCAG
TTGAAAACACCCAGCTTCAGAATGAGAAGCTCTACCTGTACTACCTGCAGAACGGCAGGGACATGTACGT
GGATCAGGAACTGGACATCAATCGGCTCTCCGACTACGACGTGGATCATATCGTGCCCCAGTCTTTTCTC
AAAGATGATTCTATTGATAATAAAGTGTTGACAAGATCCGATAAAAATAGAGGGAAGAGTGATAACGTCC
CCTCAGAAGAAGTTGTCAAGAAAATGAAAAATTATTGGCGGCAGCTGCTGAACGCCAAACTGATCACACA
ACGGAAGTTCGATAATCTGACTAAGGCTGAACGAGGTGGCCTGTCTGAGTTGGATAAAGCCGGCTTCATC
AAAAGGCAGCTTGTTGAGACACGCCAGATCACCAAGCACGTGGCCCAAATTCTCGATTCACGCATGAACA
CCAAGTACGATGAAAATGACAAACTGATTCGAGAGGTGAAAGTTATTACTCTGAAGTCTAAGCTGGTTTC
AGATTTCAGAAAGGACTTTCAGTTTTATAAGGTGAGAGAGATCAACAATTACCACCATGCGCATGATGCC
TACCTGAATGCAGTGGTAGGCACTGCACTTATCAAAAAATATCCCAAGCTTGAATCTGAATTTGTTTACG
GAGACTATAAAGTGTACGATGTTAGGAAAATGATCGCAAAGTCTGAGCAGGAAATAGGCAAGGCCACCGC
TAAGTACTTCTTTTACAGCAATATTATGAATTTTTTCAAGACCGAGATTACACTGGCCAATGGAGAGATT
CGGAAGCGACCACTTATCGAAACAAACGGAGAAACAGGAGAAATCGTGTGGGACAAGGGTAGGGATTTCG
CGACAGTCCGGAAGGTCCTGTCCATGCCGCAGGTGAACATCGTTAAAAAGACCGAAGTACAGACCGGAGG
CTTCTCCAAGGAAAGTATCCTCCCGAAAAGGAACAGCGACAAGCTGATCGCACGCAAAAAAGATTGGGAC
CCCAAGAAATACGGCGGATTCGATTCTCCTACAGTCGCTTACAGTGTACTGGTTGTGGCCAAAGTGGAGA
AAGGGAAGTCTAAAAAACTCAAAAGCGTCAAGGAACTGCTGGGCATCACAATCATGGAGCGATCAAGCTT
CGAAAAAAACCCCATCGACTTTCTCGAGGCGAAAGGATATAAAGAGGTCAAAAAAGACCTCATCATTAAG
CTTCCCAAGTACTCTCTCTTTGAGCTTGAAAACGGCCGGAAACGAATGCTCGCTAGTGCGGGCGAGCTGC
AGAAAGGTAACGAGCTGGCACTGCCCTCTAAATACGTTAATTTCTTGTATCTGGCCAGCCACTATGAAAA
GCTCAAAGGATCTCCCGAAGATAATGAGCAGAAGCAGCTGTTCGTGGAACAACACAAACACTACCTTGAT
GAGATCATCGAGCAAATAAGCGAATTCTCCAAAAGAGTGATCCTCGCCGACGCTAACCTCGATAAGGTGC
TTTCTGCTTACAATAAGCACAGGGATAAGCCCATCAGGGAGCAGGCAGAAAACATTATCCACTTGTTTAC
TCTGACCAACTTGGGCGCGCCTGCAGCCTTCAAGTACTTCGACACCACCATAGACAGAAAGCGGTACACC
TCTACAAAGGAGGTCCTGGACGCCACACTGATTCATCAGTCAATTACGGGGCTCTATGAAACAAGAATCG
ACCTCTCTCAGCTCGGTGGAGACAGCAGGGCTGACCCCAAGAAGAAGAGGAAGGTGGGTTCGATGGTGAG
CAAGGGCGAGGAGCTGTTCACCGGGGTGGTGCCCATCCTGGTCGAGCTGGACGGCGACGTAAACGGCCAC
AAGTTCAGCGTGTCCGGCGAGGGCGAGGGCGATGCCACCTACGGCAAGCTGACCCTGAAGTTCATCTGCA
CCACCGGCAAGCTGCCCGTGCCCTGGCCCACCCTCGTGACCACCTTCGGCTACGGCCTGCAGTGCTTCGC
CCGCTACCCCGACCACATGAAGCAGCACGACTTCTTCAAGTCCGCCATGCCCGAAGGCTACGTCCAGGAG
CGCACCATCTTCTTCAAGGACGACGGCAACTACAAGACCCGCGCCGAGGTGAAGTTCGAGGGCGACACCC
TGGTGAACCGCATCGAGCTGAAGGGCATCGACTTCAAGGAGGACGGCAACATCCTGGGGCACAAGCTGGA
GTACAACTACAACAGCCACAACGTCTATATCATGGCCGACAAGCAGAAGAACGGCATCAAGGTGAACTTC
AAGATCCGCCACAACATCGAGGACGGCAGCGTGCAGCTCGCCGACCACTACCAGCAGAACACCCCCATCG
GCGACGGCCCCGTGCTGCTGCCCGACAACCACTACCTGAGCTACCAGTCCGCCCTGAGCAAAGACCCCAA
CGAGAAGCGCGATCACATGGTCCTGCTGGAGTTCGTGACCGCCGCCGGGATCACTCTCGGCATGGACGAG
CTGTACAAGTGAGCTTGTCAAGCAGATCGTTCAAACATTTGGCAATAAAGTTTCTTAAGATTGAATCCTG
TTGCCGGTCTTGCGATGATTATCATATAATTTCTGTTGAATTACGTTAAGCATGTAATAATTAACATGTA
ATGCATGACGTTATTTATGAGATGGGTTTTTATGATTAGAGTCCCGCAATTATACATTTAATACGCGATA
GAAAACAAAATATAGCGCGCAAACTAGGATAAATTATCGCGCGCGGTGTCATCTATGTTACTAGATCGAC
GCTACTAGAATTCGAGCTCGGAGCATCTTCATTCTTAAGATATGAAGATAATCTTCAAAAGGCCCCTGGG
AATCTGAAAGAAGAGAAGCAGGCCCATTTATATGGGAAAGAACAATAGTATTTCTTATATAGGCCCATTT
AAGTTGAAAACAATCTTCAAAAGTCCCACATCGCTTAGATAAGAAAACGAAGCTGAGTTTATATACAGCT
AGAGTCGAAGTAGTGATTGCTGATGATTCAGGACCATGGGTTTTAGAGCTAGAAATAGCAAGTTAAAATA
AGGCTAGTCCGTTATCAACTTGAAAAAGTGGCACCGAGTCGGTGCTTTTTTTCTAGACCCAGCTTTCTTG
TACAAAGTTGGCATTACGCTTTACGAGGATGCACATGTGACCGAGGGACACGAAGTGATCCGTTTAAACT
ATCAGTGTTTGACAGGATATATTGGCGGGTAAACCTAAGAGAAAAGAGCGTTTATTAGAATAATCGGATA
TTTAAAAGGGCGTGAAAAGGTTTATCCGTTCGTCCATTTGTATGTGCATGCCAACCACAGGGTTCCCCTC
GGGAGTCAGCCGTGCGGCTGCATGAAATCCTGGCCGGTTTGTCTGATGCCAAGCTGGCGGCCTGGCCGGC
CAGCTTGGCCGCTGAAGAAACCGAGCGCCGCCGTCTAAAAAGGTGATGTGTATTTGAGTAAAACAGCTTG
CGTCATGCGGTCGCTGCGTATATGATGCGATGAGTAAATAAACAAATACGCAAGGGGAACGCATGAAGGT
TATCGCTGTACTTAACCAGAAAGGCGGGTCAGGCAAGACGACCATCGCAACCCATCTAGCCCGCGCCCTG
CAACTCGCCGGGGCCGATGTTCTGTTAGTCGATTCCGATCCCCAGGGCAGTGCCCGCGATTGGGCGGCCG
TGCGGGAAGATCAACCGCTAACCGTTGTCGGCATCGACCGCCCGACGATTGACCGCGACGTGAAGGCCAT
CGGCCGGCGCGACTTCGTAGTGATCGACGGAGCGCCCCAGGCGGCGGACTTGGCTGTGTCCGCGATCAAG
GCAGCCGACTTCGTGCTGATTCCGGTGCAGCCAAGCCCTTACGACATATGGGCCACCGCCGACCTGGTGG
AGCTGGTTAAGCAGCGCATTGAGGTCACGGATGGAAGGCTACAAGCGGCCTTTGTCGTGTCGCGGGCGAT
CAAAGGCACGCGCATCGGCGGTGAGGTTGCCGAGGCGCTGGCCGGGTACGAGCTGCCCATTCTTGAGTCC
CGTATCACGCAGCGCGTGAGCTACCCAGGCACTGCCGCCGCCGGCACAACCGTTCTTGAATCAGAACCCG
AGGGCGACGCTGCCCGCGAGGTCCAGGCGCTGGCCGCTGAAATTAAATCAAAACTCATTTGAGTTAATGA
GGTAAAGAGAAAATGAGCAAAAGCACAAACACGCTAAGTGCCGGCCGTCCGAGCGCACGCAGCAGCAAGG
CTGCAACGTTGGCCAGCCTGGCAGACACGCCAGCCATGAAGCGGGTCAACTTTCAGTTGCCGGCGGAGGA
TCACACCAAGCTGAAGATGTACGCGGTACGCCAAGGCAAGACCATTACCGAGCTGCTATCTGAATACATC
GCGCAGCTACCAGAGTAAATGAGCAAATGAATAAATGAGTAGATGAATTTTAGCGGCTAAAGGAGGCGGC
ATGGAAAATCAAGAACAACCAGGCACCGACGCCGTGGAATGCCCCATGTGTGGAGGAACGGGCGGTTGGC
CAGGCGTAAGCGGCTGGGTTGTCTGCCGGCCCTGCAATGGCACTGGAACCCCCAAGCCCGAGGAATCGGC
GTGAGCGGTCGCAAACCATCCGGCCCGGTACAAATCGGCGCGGCGCTGGGTGATGACCTGGTGGAGAAGT
TGAAGGCCGCGCAGGCCGCCCAGCGGCAACGCATCGAGGCAGAAGCACGCCCCGGTGAATCGTGGCAAGC
GGCCGCTGATCGAATCCGCAAAGAATCCCGGCAACCGCCGGCAGCCGGTGCGTCGTCGATTAGGAAGCCG
CCCAAGGGCGACGAGCAACCAGATTTTTTCGTTCCGATGCTCTATGACGTGGGCACCCGCGATAGTCGCA
GCATCATGGACGTGGCCGTTTTCCGTCTGTCGAAGCGTGACCGACGAGCTGGCGAGGTGATCCGCTACGA
GCTTCCAGACGGGCACGTAGAGGTTTCCGCAGGGCCGGCCGGCATGGCCAGTGTGTGGGATTACGACCTG
GTACTGATGGCGGTTTCCCATCTAACCGAATCCATGAACCGATACCGGGAAGGGAAGGGAGACAAGCCCG
GCCGCGTGTTCCGTCCACACGTTGCGGACGTACTCAAGTTCTGCCGGCGAGCCGATGGCGGAAAGCAGAA
AGACGACCTGGTAGAAACCTGCATTCGGTTAAACACCACGCACGTTGCCATGCAGCGTACGAAGAAGGCC
AAGAACGGCCGCCTGGTGACGGTATCCGAGGGTGAAGCCTTGATTAGCCGCTACAAGATCGTAAAGAGCG
AAACCGGGCGGCCGGAGTACATCGAGATCGAGCTAGCTGATTGGATGTACCGCGAGATTACAGAAGGCAA
GAACCCGGACGTGCTGACGGTTCACCCCGATTACTTTTTGATCGATCCCGGCATCGGCCGTTTTCTCTAC
CGCCTGGCACGCCGCGCCGCAGGCAAGGCAGAAGCCAGATGGTTGTTCAAGACGATCTACGAACGCAGTG
GCAGCGCCGGAGAGTTCAAGAAGTTCTGTTTCACCGTGCGCAAGCTGATCGGGTCAAATGACCTGCCGGA
GTACGATTTGAAGGAGGAGGCGGGGCAGGCTGGCCCGATCCTAGTCATGCGCTACCGCAACCTGATCGAG
GGCGAAGCATCCGCCGGTTCCTAATGTACGGAGCAGATGCTAGGGCAAATTGCCCTAGCAGGGGAAAAAG
GTCGAAAAAGCTTCTTTCCTGTGGATAGCACGTACATTGGGAACCCAAAGCCGTACATTGGGAACCGGAA
CCCGTACATTGGGAACCCAAAGCCGTACATTGGGAACCGGTCACACATGTAAGTGACTGATATAAAAGAG
AAAAAAGGCGATTTTTCCGCCTAAAACTCTTTAAAACTTATTAAAACTCTTAAAACCCGCCTGGCCTGTG
CATAACTGTCTGGCCAGCGCACAGCCGAACAGCTGCAAAAAGCGCCCACATCAAGGCTCCGAGTGCGCGG
AACCCCTATTTGTTTATTTTTCTAAATACATTCAAATATGTATCCGCTCATGAGACAATAACCCTGATAA
ATGCTTCAATAATATTGAAAAAGGAAGAGTATGGCTAAAATGAGAATATCACCGGAATTGAAAAAACTGA
TCGAAAAATACCGCTGCGTAAAAGATACGGAAGGAATGTCTCCTGCTAAGGTATATAAGCTGGTGGGAGA
AAATGAAAACCTATATTTAAAAATGACGGACAGCCGGTATAAAGGGACCACCTATGATGTGGAACGGGAA
AAGGACATGATGCTATGGCTGGAAGGAAAGCTGCCTGTTCCAAAGGTCCTGCACTTTGAACGGCATGATG
GCTGGAGCAATCTGCTCATGAGTGAGGCCGATGGCGTCCTTTGCTCGGAAGAGTATGAAGATGAACAAAG
CCCTGAAAAGATTATCGAGCTGTATGCGGAGTGCATCAGGCTCTTTCACTCCATCGACATATCGGATTGT
CCCTATACGAATAGCTTAGACAGCCGCTTAGCCGAATTGGATTACTTACTGAATAACGATCTGGCCGATG
TGGATTGCGAAAACTGGGAAGAGGACACTCCATTTAAAGATCCGCGCGAGCTGTATGATTTTTTAAAGAC
GGAAAAGCCCGAAGAGGAACTTGTCTTTTCCCACGGCGACCTGGGAGACAGCAACATCTTTGTGAAAGAT
GGCAAAGTAAGTGGCTTTATTGATCTTGGGAGAAGCGGCAGGGCGGACAAGTGGTATGACATTGCCTTCT
GCGTCCGGTCGCTCAGGGAGGATATCGGGGAAGAACAGTATGTCGAGCTATTTTTTGACTTACTGGGGAT
CAAGCCTGATTGGGAGAAAATAAAATATTATATTTTACTGGATGAATTGTTTTAGCTGTCAGACCAAGTT
TACTCATATATACTTTAGATTGATTTAAAACTTCATTTTTAATTTAAAAGGATCTAGGTGAAGATCCTTT
TTGATAATCTCATGACCAAAATCCCTTAACGTGAGTTTTCGTTCCACTGAGCGTCAGACCCCGTAGAAAA
GATCAAAGGATCTTCTTGAGATCCTTTTTTTCTGCGCGTAATCTGCTGCTTGCAAACAAAAAAACCACCG
CTACCAGCGGTGGTTTGTTTGCCGGATCAAGAGCTACCAACTCTTTTTCCGAAGGTAACTGGCTTCAGCA
GAGCGCAGATACCAAATACTGTTCTTCTAGTGTAGCCGTAGTTAGGCCACCACTTCAAGAACTCTGTAGC
ACCGCCTACATACCTCGCTCTGCTAATCCTGTTACCAGTGGCTGCTGCCAGTGGCGATAAGTCGTGTCTT
ACCGGGTTGGACTCAAGACGATAGTTACCGGATAAGGCGCAGCGGTCGGGCTGAACGGGGGGTTCGTGCA
CACAGCCCAGCTTGGAGCGAACGACCTACACCGAACTGAGATACCTACAGCGTGAGCTATGAGAAAGCGC
CACGCTTCCCGAAGGGAGAAAGGCGGACAGGTATCCGGTAAGCGGCAGGGTCGGAACAGGAGAGCGCACG
AGGGAGCTTCCAGGGGGAAACGCCTGGTATCTTTATAGTCCTGTCGGGTTTCGCCACCTCTGACTTGAGC
GTCGATTTTTGTGATGCTCGTCAGGGGGGCGGAGCCTATGGAAAAACGCCAGCAACGCGGCCTTTTTACG
GTTCCTGCTCGGATCTGTTGGACCGGACAGTAGTCATGGTTGATGGGCTGCCTGTATCGAGTGGTGATTT
TGTGCCGAGCTGCCGGTCGGGGAGCTGTTGGCTGGCTGGTGGCAGGATATATTGTGGTGTAAACAAATTG
ACGCTTAGACAACTTAATAACACATTGCGGACGTTTTTAATGTACTGGGGTT
